>Addgene plasmid #212731 | YIp128-ADH-NUbo-mCherry-VSV | addgene full sequence | sequence record 419501 | Addgene NGS Result
TCTTCCGCTTCCTCGCTCACTGACTCGCTGCGCTCGGTCGTTCGGCTGCGGCGAGCGGTATCAGCTCACT
CAAAGGCGGTAATACGGTTATCCACAGAATCAGGGGATAACGCAGGAAAGAACATGTGAGCAAAAGGCCA
GCAAAAGGCCAGGAACCGTAAAAAGGCCGCGTTGCTGGCGTTTTTCCATAGGCTCCGCCCCCCTGACGAG
CATCACAAAAATCGACGCTCAAGTCAGAGGTGGCGAAACCCGACAGGACTATAAAGATACCAGGCGTTTC
CCCCTGGAAGCTCCCTCGTGCGCTCTCCTGTTCCGACCCTGCCGCTTACCGGATACCTGTCCGCCTTTCT
CCCTTCGGGAAGCGTGGCGCTTTCTCATAGCTCACGCTGTAGGTATCTCAGTTCGGTGTAGGTCGTTCGC
TCCAAGCTGGGCTGTGTGCACGAACCCCCCGTTCAGCCCGACCGCTGCGCCTTATCCGGTAACTATCGTC
TTGAGTCCAACCCGGTAAGACACGACTTATCGCCACTGGCAGCAGCCACTGGTAACAGGATTAGCAGAGC
GAGGTATGTAGGCGGTGCTACAGAGTTCTTGAAGTGGTGGCCTAACTACGGCTACACTAGAAGAACAGTA
TTTGGTATCTGCGCTCTGCTGAAGCCAGTTACCTTCGGAAAAAGAGTTGGTAGCTCTTGATCCGGCAAAC
AAACCACCGCTGGTAGCGGTGGTTTTTTTGTTTGCAAGCAGCAGATTACGCGCAGAAAAAAAGGATCTCA
AGAAGATCCTTTGATCTTTTCTACGGGGTCTGACGCTCAGTGGAACGAAAACTCACGTTAAGGGATTTTG
GTCATGAGATTATCAAAAAGGATCTTCACCTAGATCCTTTTAAATTAAAAATGAAGTTTTAAATCAATCT
AAAGTATATATGAGTAAACTTGGTCTGACAGTTACCAATGCTTAATCAGTGAGGCACCTATCTCAGCGAT
CTGTCTATTTCGTTCATCCATAGTTGCCTGACTCCCCGTCGTGTAGATAACTACGATACGGGAGGGCTTA
CCATCTGGCCCCAGTGCTGCAATGATACCGCGAGACCCACGCTCACCGGCTCCAGATTTATCAGCAATAA
ACCAGCCAGCCGGAAGGGCCGAGCGCAGAAGTGGTCCTGCAACTTTATCCGCCTCCATCCAGTCTATTAA
TTGTTGCCGGGAAGCTAGAGTAAGTAGTTCGCCAGTTAATAGTTTGCGCAACGTTGTTGCCATTGCTACA
GGCATCGTGGTGTCACGCTCGTCGTTTGGTATGGCTTCATTCAGCTCCGGTTCCCAACGATCAAGGCGAG
TTACATGATCCCCCATGTTGTGCAAAAAAGCGGTTAGCTCCTTCGGTCCTCCGATCGTTGTCAGAAGTAA
GTTGGCCGCAGTGTTATCACTCATGGTTATGGCAGCACTGCATAATTCTCTTACTGTCATGCCATCCGTA
AGATGCTTTTCTGTGACTGGTGAGTACTCAACCAAGTCATTCTGAGAATAGTGTATGCGGCGACCGAGTT
GCTCTTGCCCGGCGTCAATACGGGATAATACCGCGCCACATAGCAGAACTTTAAAAGTGCTCATCATTGG
AAAACGTTCTTCGGGGCGAAAACTCTCAAGGATCTTACCGCTGTTGAGATCCAGTTCGATGTAACCCACT
CGTGCACCCAACTGATCTTCAGCATCTTTTACTTTCACCAGCGTTTCTGGGTGAGCAAAAACAGGAAGGC
AAAATGCCGCAAAAAAGGGAATAAGGGCGACACGGAAATGTTGAATACTCATACTCTTCCTTTTTCAATA
TTATTGAAGCATTTATCAGGGTTATTGTCTCATGAGCGGATACATATTTGAATGTATTTAGAAAAATAAA
CAAATAGGGGTTCCGCGCACATTTCCCCGAAAAGTGCCACCTGACGTCTAAGAAACCATTATTATCATGA
CATTAACCTATAAAAATAGGCGTATCACGAGGCCAACTGTGGGAATACTCAGGTATCGTAAGATGCAAGA
GTTCGAATCTCTTAGCAACCATTATTTTTTTCCTCAACATAACGAGAACACACAGGGGCGCTATCGCACA
GAATCAAATTCGATGACTGGAAATTTTTTGTTAATTTCAGAGGTCGCCTGACGCATATACCTTTTTCAAC
TGAAAAATTGGGAGAAAAAGGAAAGGTGAGAGCGCCGGAACCGGCTTTTCATATAGAATAGAGAAGCGTT
CATGACTAAATGCTTGCATCACAATACTTGAAGTTGACAATATTATTTAAGGACCTATTGTTTTTTCCAA
TAGGTGGTTAGCAATCGTCTTACTTTCTAACTTTTCTTACCTTTTACATTTCAGCAATATATATATATAT
TTCAAGGATATACCATTCTAATGTCTGCCCCTAAGAAGATCGTCGTTTTGCCAGGTGACCACGTTGGTCA
AGAAATCACAGCCGAAGCCATTAAGGTTCTTAAAGCTATTTCTGATGTTCGTTCCAATGTCAAGTTCGAT
TTCGAAAATCATTTAATTGGTGGTGCTGCTATCGATGCTACAGGTGTTCCACTTCCAGATGAGGCGCTGG
AAGCCTCCAAGAAGGCTGATGCCGTTTTGTTAGGTGCTGTGGGTGGTCCTAAATGGGGTACAGGTAGTGT
TAGACCTGAACAAGGTTTACTAAAAATCCGTAAAGAACTTCAATTGTACGCCAACTTAAGACCATGTAAC
TTTGCATCCGACTCTCTTTTAGACTTATCTCCAATCAAGCCACAATTTGCTAAAGGTACTGACTTCGTTG
TTGTCAGAGAATTAGTGGGAGGTATTTACTTTGGTAAGAGAAAGGAAGACGATGGTGATGGTGTCGCTTG
GGATAGTGAACAATACACCGTTCCAGAAGTGCAAAGAATCACAAGAATGGCCGCTTTCATGGCCCTACAA
CATGAGCCACCATTGCCTATTTGGTCCTTGGATAAAGCTAATGTTTTGGCCTCTTCAAGATTATGGAGAA
AAACTGTGGAGGAAACCATCAAGAACGAATTTCCTACATTGAAGGTTCAACATCAATTGATTGATTCTGC
CGCCATGATCCTAGTTAAGAACCCAACCCACCTAAATGGTATTATAATCACCAGCAACATGTTTGGTGAT
ATCATCTCCGATGAAGCCTCCGTTATCCCAGGTTCCTTGGGTTTGTTGCCATCTGCGTCCTTGGCCTCTT
TGCCAGACAAGAACACCGCATTTGGTTTGTACGAACCATGCCACGGTTCTGCTCCAGATTTGCCAAAGAA
TAAGGTCAACCCTATCGCCACTATCTTGTCTGCTGCAATGATGTTGAAATTGTCATTGAACTTGCCTGAA
GAAGGTAAGGCCATTGAAGATGCAGTTAAAAAGGTTTTGGATGCAGGTATCAGAACTGGTGATTTAGGTG
GTTCCAACAGTACCACCGAAGTCGGTGATGCTGTCGCCGAAGAAGTTAAGAAAATCCTTGCTTAAAAAGA
TTCTCTTTTTTTATGATATTTGTACATAAACTTTATAAATGAAATTCATAATAGAAACGACACGAAATTA
CAAAATGGAATATGTTCATAGGGTAGGCCCTTTCGTCTCGCGCGTTTCGGTGATGACGGTGAAAACCTCT
GACACATGCAGCTCCCGGAGACGGTCACAGCTTGTCTGTAAGCGGATGCCGGGAGCAGACAAGCCCGTCA
GGGCGCGTCAGCGGGTGTTGGCGGGTGTCGGGGCTGGCTTAACTATGCGGCATCAGAGCAGATTGTACTG
AGAGTGCACCATATGCGGTGTGAAATACCGCACAGATGCGTAAGGAGAAAATACCGCATCAGGCGCCATT
CGCCATTCAGGCTGCGCAACTGTTGGGAAGGGCGATCGGTGCGGGCCTCTTCGCTATTACGCCAGCTGGC
GAAAGGGGGATGTGCTGCAAGGCGATTAAGTTGGGTAACGCCAGGGTTTTCCCAGTCACGACGTTGTAAA
ACGACGGCCAGTGAATTCCTTTTGTTGTTTCCGGGTGTACAATATGGACTTCCTCTTTTCTGGCAACCAA
ACCCATACATCGGGATTCCTATAATACCTTCGTTGGTCTCCCTAACATGTAGGTGGCGGAGGGGAGATAT
ACAATAGAACAGATACCAGACAAGACATAATGGGCTAAACAAGACTACACCAATTACACTGCCTCATTGA
TGGTGGTACATAACGAACTAATACTGTAGCCCTAGACTTGATAGCCATCATCATATCGAAGTTTCACTAC
CCTTTTTCCATTTGCCATCTATTGAAGTAATAATAGGCGCATGCAACTTCTTTTCTTTTTTTTTCTTTTC
TCTCTCCCCCGTTGTTGTCTCACCATATCCGCAATGACAAAAAAATGATGGAAGACACTAAAGGAAAAAA
TTAACGACAAAGACAGCACCAACAGATGTCGTTGTTCCAGAGCTGATGAGGGGTATCTCGAAGCACACGA
AACTTTTTCCTTCCTTCATTCACGCACACTACTCTCTAATGAGCAACGGTATACGGCCTTCCTTCCAGTT
ACTTGAATTTGAAATAAAAAAAAGTTTGCTGTCTTGCTATCAAGTATAAATAGACCTGCAATTATTAATC
TTTTGTTTCCTCGTCATTGTTCTCGTTCCCTTTCTTCCTTGTTTCTTTTTCTGCACAATATTTCAAGCTA
TACCAAGCATACAATCAACTCCGGATCAGTATGCAGATTTTCGTCAAGACTTTGACCGGTAAAACCGCAA
CATTGGAAGTTGAATCTTCCGATACCATCGACAACGTTAAGTCGAAAATTCAAGACAAGGAAGGGATCCC
TGGGTCTGGGGCTTACCCATACGATGTTCCTGACTATGCGGGGAATGGTATCCTCTGGCATGAGATGTGG
CATGAAGGCCTGGAAGAGGCATCTCGTTTGTACTTTGGGGAAAGGAACGTGAAAGGCATGTTTGAGGTGC
TGGAGCCCTTGCATGCTATGATGGAACGGGGCCCCCAGACTCTGAAGGAAACATCCTTTAATCAGGCCTA
TGGTCGAGATTTAATGGAGGCCCAAGAGTGGTGCAGGAAGTACATGAAATCAGGGAATGTCAAGGACCTC
CTCCAAGCCTGGGACCTCTATTATCATGTGTTCCGACGAATCTCAAAGACTAGTATGGTGAGCAAGGGCG
AGGAGGATAACATGGCCATCATCAAGGAGTTCATGCGCTTCAAGGTGCACATGGAGGGCTCCGTGAACGG
CCACGAGTTCGAGATCGAGGGCGAGGGCGAGGGCCGCCCCTACGAGGGCACCCAGACCGCCAAGCTGAAG
GTGACCAAGGGTGGCCCCCTGCCCTTCGCCTGGGACATCCTGTCCCCTCAGTTCATGTACGGCTCCAAGG
CCTACGTGAAGCACCCCGCCGACATCCCCGACTACTTGAAGCTGTCCTTCCCCGAGGGCTTCAAGTGGGA
GCGCGTGATGAACTTCGAGGACGGCGGCGTGGTGACCGTGACCCAGGACTCCTCCCTGCAGGACGGCGAG
TTCATCTACAAGGTGAAGCTGCGCGGCACCAACTTCCCCTCCGACGGCCCCGTAATGCAGAAGAAGACCA
TGGGCTGGGAGGCCTCCTCCGAGCGGATGTACCCCGAGGACGGCGCCCTGAAGGGCGAGATCAAGCAGAG
GCTGAAGCTGAAGGACGGCGGCCACTACGACGCTGAGGTCAAGACCACCTACAAGGCCAAGAAGCCCGTG
CAGCTGCCCGGCGCCTACAACGTCAACATCAAGTTGGACATCACCTCCCACAACGAGGACTACACCATCG
TGGAACAGTACGAACGCGCCGAGGGCCGCCACTCCACCGGCGGCATGGACGAGCTGTACAAATTAATTAA
TTATACTGACATAGAAATGAACAGATTGGGAAAGTAGATGCAGCCAAGCTAATTCCGGGCGAATTTCTTA
TGATTTATGATTTTTATTATTAAATAAGTTATAAAAAAAATAAGTGTATACAAATTTTAAAGTGACTCTT
AGGTTTTAAAACGAAAATTCTTATTCTTGAGTAACTCTTTCCTGTAGGTCAGGTTGCTTTCTCAGGTATA
GCATGAGGTCGCTCTTATTGACCACACCTCTACCGGCATGCAAGCTTGGCGTAATCATGGTCATAGCTGT
TTCCTGTGTGAAATTGTTATCCGCTCACAATTCCACACAACATACGAGCCGGAAGCATAAAGTGTAAAGC
CTGGGGTGCCTAATGAGTGAGCTAACTCACATTAATTGCGTTGCGCTCACTGCCCGCTTTCCAGTCGGGA
AACCTGTCGTGCCAGCTGCATTAATGAATCGGCCAACGCGCGGGGAGAGGCGGTTTGCGTATTGGGCGC
Features (pLannotate 1.2.2; 18 found; start..end, strand, type, name):
    183..771     -  rep_origin     ori: high-copy-number ColE1/pMB1/pBR322/pUC origin of replication
    942..1802    -  CDS            AmpR: β-lactamase; bla; confers resistance to ampicillin, carbenicillin, and related antibiotics
   1803..1907    -  promoter       AmpR promoter: bla
   1995..2400    +  promoter       LEU2 promoter: S. cerevisiae LEU2
   2401..3492    +  CDS            LEU2: LEU3_YEAST - Experimental evidence at protein level: Swiss-Prot protein existence level 1. Catalyzes the oxidation of 3-carboxy-2-hydroxy-4- methylpentanoate (3-isopropylmalate) to 3-carboxy-4-methyl-2- oxopentanoate. The product decarboxylates to 4-methyl-2 oxopentanoate. From Saccharomyces cerevisiae (strain ATCC 204508 / S288c) (Baker's yeast).
   3607..3642    +  CDS            rop (fragment): Rop protein, which maintains plasmids at low copy number; rop
   3744..3843    +  misc_feature   bom (fragment): basis of mobility region from pBR322
   3849..4006    -  CDS            lacZα (fragment): LacZα fragment of β-galactosidase; lacZ fragment
   4314..4710    +  promoter       ADH1 promoter: S. cerevisiae ADH1; promoter for alcohol dehydrogenase 1
   4721..4831    +  CDS            ubiquitin (fragment): Saccharomyces cerevisiae ubiquitin
   4844..4872    +  CDS            3xHA (fragment): three tandem HA epitope tags
   4880..5158    +  CDS            FRB*: T2098L mutant of FKBP-rapamycin binding domain of human FRAP binds synthetic ligands such as AP21967
   5165..5872    +  CDS            mCherry: mCherry is a basic (constitutively fluorescent) red fluorescent protein published in 2004, derived from Discosoma sp.. It is reported to be a very rapidly-maturing monomer with low acid sensitivity.
   5939..6126    +  terminator     ADH1 terminator: S. cerevisiae ADH1; transcription terminator for the S. cerevisiae alcohol dehydrogenase 1 (ADH1) gene
   6174..6190    -  protein_bind   lac operator: The lac repressor binds to the lac operator to inhibit transcription in E. coli. This inhibition can be relieved by adding lactose or isopropyl-β-D-thiogalactopyranoside (IPTG). lac repressor encoded by lacI
   6198..6228    -  promoter       lac promoter: promoter for the E. coli lac operon
   6243..6264    -  protein_bind   CAP binding site: CAP binding activates transcription in the presence of cAMP. E. coli catabolite activator protein
   6277..6369    -  CDS            lacI (fragment): lac repressor; lacI; The lac repressor binds to the lac operator to inhibit transcription in E. coli. This inhibition can be relieved by adding lactose or isopropyl-β-D-thiogalactopyranoside (IPTG).
