[The description below was written by a language model from this plasmid's Addgene catalogue record and pLannotate feature annotations shown in this document.]
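Description:
YIp128-ADH-NUbo-mCherry-VSV is a yeast integrative expression plasmid built on the YIplac128 backbone for constitutive production of a NUbo-mCherry-VSV fusion protein in budding yeast. In E. coli it is maintained at high copy through a ColE1/pUC-type origin and selected with ampicillin via the β-lactamase gene. No yeast replication origin or centromere is annotated, consistent with its integrative design: stable maintenance in Saccharomyces cerevisiae depends on recombination into the genome, with transformants selected by leucine prototrophy from the LEU2 marker and its native promoter. Remnants of the lacZα region, lac promoter/operator and small rop, bom and lacI fragments are backbone leftovers without a functional role in yeast.

The expression cassette sits between the S. cerevisiae ADH1 promoter and the ADH1 terminator. Feature annotation shows that the open reading frame begins with a fragment of yeast ubiquitin, followed by a short stretch matching part of an HA epitope array, then FRB* (the T2098L mutant of the FKBP-rapamycin binding domain of human FRAP), and then mCherry. This arrangement presumably corresponds to the "NUbo" module, listed as being of human and yeast origin, fused to the red fluorescent reporter. The C-terminal VSV epitope named in the catalogue entry is not separately annotated, although there is unannotated space between mCherry and the terminator where it could lie. The associated work describes an inducible, linkage-specific polyubiquitylation tool; the FRB* domain suggests ligand-induced dimerisation with a partner component, though the record does not describe that mechanism. The mCherry-VSV portion allows the fusion to be followed by fluorescence and by epitope detection.
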