Addgene plasmid #212731: YIp128-ADH-NUbo-mCherry-VSV
Purpose: Consitutive expression of NUbo-mCherry-VSV in budding yeast
Depositing lab: Helle Ulrich. Depositing organization: Institut fuer Molekulare Biologie (IMB Mainz). Publication: Ubiquiton-An inducible, linkage-specific polyubiquitylation tool. Renz C, Asimaki E, Meister C, Albanese V, Petriukov K, Krapoth NC, Wegmann S, Wollscheid HP, Wong RP, Fulzele A, Chen JX, Leon S, Ulrich HD. Mol Cell. 2024 Jan 18;84(2):386-400.e11. doi: 10.1016/j.molcel.2023.11.016. Epub 2023 Dec 15. PubMed 38103558.
Backbone
  Vector backbone: YIplac128
  Vector type: Yeast Expression ; integrative vector
  Selectable markers: LEU2
Growth in bacteria
  Bacterial resistance: Ampicillin, 100 μg/mL
  Growth temperature: 37°C
  Growth strain: Top10
  Copy number: High Copy
Gene/Insert
  Gene/Insert name: NUbo
  Species: H. sapiens (human), S. cerevisiae (budding yeast)
  Promoter: ADH1
  Tag / fusion protein: mCherry-VSV (C terminal on insert)
  Cloning method: Restriction Enzyme; 5′ cloning site unknown (unknown if destroyed)
Terms and licenses: Academic/Nonprofit Terms; Industry Terms: Not Available to Industry
Depositor comments: pHU5082
How to cite: YIp128-ADH-NUbo-mCherry-VSV was a gift from Helle Ulrich (Addgene plasmid # 212731 ; http://n2t.net/addgene:212731 ; RRID:Addgene_212731)
